Addgene plasmid #123503: pMK-Prrn (N. tabacum) BPrrn14
Purpose: MoChlo kit
Depositing lab: Scott Lenaghan & C. Neal Stewart. Depositing organization: University of Tennessee Institute of Agriculture. Publication: MoChlo: A versatile modular cloning toolbox for chloroplast biotechnology. Occhialini A, Piatek A, Pfotenhauer AC, Frazier TP, Stewart CN, Lenaghan S. Plant Physiol. 2019 Jan 24. pii: pp.18.01220. doi: 10.1104/pp.18.01220. PubMed 30679266.
Backbone
  Vector backbone: pMK-T
  Vector type: Synthetic Biology
Growth in bacteria
  Bacterial resistance: Kanamycin, 50 μg/mL
  Growth temperature: 37°C
  Growth strain: Top10
  Copy number: High Copy
Gene/Insert
  Gene/Insert name: Prrn (N. tabacum) BPrrn14
  Cloning method: Restriction Enzyme; 5′ cloning site Unknown (unknown if destroyed)
Terms and licenses: Academic/Nonprofit Terms; Industry Terms: Not Available to Industry
Depositor comments: All inserts have been produced by gene synthesis and cloned in the indicated backbone vector. The insert is a chloroplast promoter designed for Golden-Gate cloning. The Original Material was developed in the performance of research that was funded by Grant Nos. ARPA-E: DE-AR000660 & DARPA: D17AC00016.
How to cite: pMK-Prrn (N. tabacum) BPrrn14 was a gift from Scott Lenaghan & C. Neal Stewart (Addgene plasmid # 123503 ; http://n2t.net/addgene:123503 ; RRID:Addgene_123503)
