[The description below was written by a language model from this plasmid's Addgene catalogue record and pLannotate feature annotations shown in this document.]
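Description:
pMK-Prrn (N. tabacum) BPrrn14 is a small (about 2.5 kb) synthetic-biology part plasmid from the MoChlo kit, a modular cloning toolbox for chloroplast biotechnology. It is built on the pMK-T gene-synthesis backbone and is maintained in E. coli as a high-copy plasmid through a ColE1/pUC-type origin of replication. Selection is with kanamycin: the feature table shows an aminoglycoside phosphotransferase (NeoR/KanR) coding sequence lying directly downstream of an AmpR (bla) promoter, which presumably drives it. The remaining annotated elements are a T7 promoter and short fragments of an M13 origin, lacZα, lacI and an RSF origin. The fragments appear to be backbone remnants or partial sequence matches rather than functional modules.

The payload is a synthesized chloroplast promoter, Prrn from Nicotiana tabacum, in a version designated BPrrn14. Prrn is the plastid ribosomal RNA operon promoter, widely used to drive strong transgene expression in plastids. The depositor states that the insert was designed for Golden Gate cloning, so the promoter is meant to be excised and joined in a defined order with other kit parts to build chloroplast expression cassettes and transformation vectors. The record does not give the cloning sites, the type IIS enzyme or the overhangs, nor does it explain what distinguishes the BPrrn14 version from other Prrn parts. The automated annotation does not label the promoter itself. It most likely sits in the unannotated stretch between the T7 promoter and the lacI fragment, though the record does not confirm this. The plasmid serves as a storage and donor vector for a regulatory part, not as an expression construct in its own right.
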