Features (pLannotate 1.2.2; 8 found; start..end, strand, type, name):
      3..134     -  rep_origin     M13 ori (fragment): M13 bacteriophage origin of replication; arrow indicates direction of (+) strand synthesis
    155..311     -  CDS            lacZα (fragment): LacZα fragment of β-galactosidase; lacZ fragment
    320..338     +  promoter       T7 promoter: promoter for bacteriophage T7 RNA polymerase
    582..629     -  CDS            lacI (fragment): lac repressor; lacI; The lac repressor binds to the lac operator to inhibit transcription in E. coli. This inhibition can be relieved by adding lactose or isopropyl-β-D-thiogalactopyranoside (IPTG).
    666..706     -  rep_origin     RSF ori (fragment): Plasmids containing the RSF 1030 origin of replication can be propagated in E. coli cells that contain additional plasmids with compatible origins.
    784..1372    -  rep_origin     ori: high-copy-number ColE1/pMB1/pBR322/pUC origin of replication
   1546..2340    -  CDS            NeoR/KanR: aminoglycoside phosphotransferase confers resistance to neomycin, kanamycin, and G418 (Geneticin®)
   2341..2445    -  promoter       AmpR promoter: bla
>Addgene plasmid #123503 | pMK-Prrn (N. tabacum) BPrrn14 | addgene full sequence | sequence record 247833 | Addgene NGS Result
CTAAATTGTAAGCGTTAATATTTTGTTAAAATTCGCGTTAAATTTTTGTTAAATCAGCTCATTTTTTAAC
CAATAGGCCGAAATCGGCAAAATCCCTTATAAATCAAAAGAATAGACCGAGATAGGGTTGAGTGGCCGCT
ACAGGGCGCTCCCATTCGCCATTCAGGCTGCGCAACTGTTGGGAAGGGCGTTTCGGTGCGGGCCTCTTCG
CTATTACGCCAGCTGGCGAAAGGGGGATGTGCTGCAAGGCGATTAAGTTGGGTAACGCCAGGGTTTTCCC
AGTCACGACGTTGTAAAACGACGGCCAGTGAGCGCGACGTAATACGACTCACTATAGGGCGAATTGAAGG
AAGGCCGTCAAGGCCACGTGTCTTGTCCAGAGCTCGGTCTCAGGAGGCTCCCCCGCCGTCGTTCAATGAG
AATGGATAAGAGGCTCGTGGGATTGAAATGAGGGGGCAGGGATGGCTATATTTCTGGGAGCGAACTCCGG
GCGAATACGAAGCGCTTGGATACAGTTGTAGGGAGGGATTTTACTTGAGACCGGTACCTGGAGCACAAGA
CTGGCCTCATGGGCCTTCCTTTCACTGCCCGCTTTCCAGTCGGGAAACCTGTCGTGCCAGCTGCATTAAC
ATGGTCATAGCTGTTTCCTTGCGTATTGGGCGCTCTCCGCTTCCTCGCTCACTGACTCGCTGCGCTCGGT
CGTTCGGGTAAAGCCTGGGGTGCCTAATGAGCAAAAGGCCAGCAAAAGGCCAGGAACCGTAAAAAGGCCG
CGTTGCTGGCGTTTTTCCATAGGCTCCGCCCCCCTGACGAGCATCACAAAAATCGACGCTCAAGTCAGAG
GTGGCGAAACCCGACAGGACTATAAAGATACCAGGCGTTTCCCCCTGGAAGCTCCCTCGTGCGCTCTCCT
GTTCCGACCCTGCCGCTTACCGGATACCTGTCCGCCTTTCTCCCTTCGGGAAGCGTGGCGCTTTCTCATA
GCTCACGCTGTAGGTATCTCAGTTCGGTGTAGGTCGTTCGCTCCAAGCTGGGCTGTGTGCACGAACCCCC
CGTTCAGCCCGACCGCTGCGCCTTATCCGGTAACTATCGTCTTGAGTCCAACCCGGTAAGACACGACTTA
TCGCCACTGGCAGCAGCCACTGGTAACAGGATTAGCAGAGCGAGGTATGTAGGCGGTGCTACAGAGTTCT
TGAAGTGGTGGCCTAACTACGGCTACACTAGAAGAACAGTATTTGGTATCTGCGCTCTGCTGAAGCCAGT
TACCTTCGGAAAAAGAGTTGGTAGCTCTTGATCCGGCAAACAAACCACCGCTGGTAGCGGTGGTTTTTTT
GTTTGCAAGCAGCAGATTACGCGCAGAAAAAAAGGATCTCAAGAAGATCCTTTGATCTTTTCTACGGGGT
CTGACGCTCAGTGGAACGAAAACTCACGTTAAGGGATTTTGGTCATGAGATTATCAAAAAGGATCTTCAC
CTAGATCCTTTTAAATTAAAAATGAAGTTTTAAATCAATCTAAAGTATATATGAGTAAACTTGGTCTGAC
AGTTATTAGAAAAATTCATCCAGCAGACGATAAAACGCAATACGCTGGCTATCCGGTGCCGCAATGCCAT
ACAGCACCAGAAAACGATCCGCCCATTCGCCGCCCAGTTCTTCCGCAATATCACGGGTGGCCAGCGCAAT
ATCCTGATAACGATCCGCCACGCCCAGACGGCCGCAATCAATAAAGCCGCTAAAACGGCCATTTTCCACC
ATAATGTTCGGCAGGCACGCATCACCATGGGTCACCACCAGATCTTCGCCATCCGGCATGCTCGCTTTCA
GACGCGCAAACAGCTCTGCCGGTGCCAGGCCCTGATGTTCTTCATCCAGATCATCCTGATCCACCAGGCC
CGCTTCCATACGGGTACGCGCACGTTCAATACGATGTTTCGCCTGATGATCAAACGGACAGGTCGCCGGG
TCCAGGGTATGCAGACGACGCATGGCATCCGCCATAATGCTCACTTTTTCTGCCGGCGCCAGATGGCTAG
ACAGCAGATCCTGACCCGGCACTTCGCCCAGCAGCAGCCAATCACGGCCCGCTTCGGTCACCACATCCAG
CACCGCCGCACACGGAACACCGGTGGTGGCCAGCCAGCTCAGACGCGCCGCTTCATCCTGCAGCTCGTTC
AGCGCACCGCTCAGATCGGTTTTCACAAACAGCACCGGACGACCCTGCGCGCTCAGACGAAACACCGCCG
CATCAGAGCAGCCAATGGTCTGCTGCGCCCAATCATAGCCAAACAGACGTTCCACCCACGCTGCCGGGCT
ACCCGCATGCAGGCCATCCTGTTCAATCATACTCTTCCTTTTTCAATATTATTGAAGCATTTATCAGGGT
TATTGTCTCATGAGCGGATACATATTTGAATGTATTTAGAAAAATAAACAAATAGGGGTTCCGCGCACAT
TTCCCCGAAAAGTGCCAC
