>Addgene plasmid #123503 | pMK-Prrn (N. tabacum) BPrrn14 | depositor partial sequence | sequence record 235629 | Prrn (N. tabacum) BPrrn14
GCTCCCCCGCCGTCGTTCAATGAGAATGGATAAGAGGCTCGTGGGATTGAAATGAGGGGGCAGGGATGGC
TATATTTCTGGGAGCGAACTCCGGGCGAATACGAAGCGCTTGGATACAGTTGTAGGGAGGGATTT
